Addgene plasmid #116899: pFGL1169R
Purpose: CenpC:mCherry (centromere marker)
Depositing lab: Naweed Naqvi. Depositing organization: Temasek Life Sciences Laboratory. Publication: Cellular Dynamics and Genomic Identity of Centromeres in Cereal Blast Fungus. Yadav V, Yang F, Reza MH, Liu S, Valent B, Sanyal K, Naqvi NI. MBio. 2019 Jul 30;10(4). pii: mBio.01581-19. doi: 10.1128/mBio.01581-19. PubMed 31363034.
Backbone
  Vector backbone: pFGL822
  Backbone manufacturer: Naweed Lab
  Backbone size w/o insert (bp): 7779
  Total vector size (bp): 9989
  Modifications to backbone: insertion with (truncated) CenpC-mCherry
  Vector type: Fungal expression (in Magnaporthe oryzae)
  Selectable markers: Basta
Growth in bacteria
  Bacterial resistance: Kanamycin, 50 μg/mL
  Growth temperature: 37°C
  Growth strain: DH5alpha
  Copy number: High Copy
Gene/Insert 1
  Gene/Insert name: Cenp C (partial)
  Species: Magnaporthe oryzae
  Insert size (bp): 562
  Mutation: truncated, no stop codon
  Cloning method: Restriction Enzyme; 5′ cloning site EcoR I (not destroyed); 3′ cloning site Kpn I (not destroyed)
  Sequencing primers: 5′ CCGGAATTCGAGGACGAAGAACC; 3′ GATGGTACCGCTGCTTTCAGTCATTTCGTCC
Gene/Insert 2
  Gene/Insert name: mCherry
  Species: Synthetic
  Insert size (bp): 720
  Mutation: without start codon
  Cloning method: Restriction Enzyme; 5′ cloning site Kpn I (not destroyed); 3′ cloning site BamH I (not destroyed)
  Sequencing primers: 5′ CTCGGTACCGTGAGCAAGGGCGAGGAGGATAA; 3′ CGCGGATCCTTACTTGTACAGCTCGTCCATGC
Gene/Insert 3
  Gene/Insert name: CenpC downstream region
  Species: Magnaporthe oryzea
  Insert size (bp): 981
  Cloning method: Restriction Enzyme; 5′ cloning site Pst I (not destroyed); 3′ cloning site Hind III (not destroyed)
  Sequencing primers: 5′ CTGCTGCAGTAATTCATCGCGGTGGGTTGGTC; 3′ TGTAAGCTTCTGGCCCTCCCTCATTAT
Terms and licenses: Academic/Nonprofit Terms; Industry Terms: Not Available to Industry
How to cite: pFGL1169R was a gift from Naweed Naqvi (Addgene plasmid # 116899 ; http://n2t.net/addgene:116899 ; RRID:Addgene_116899)
