[The description below was written by a language model from this plasmid's Addgene catalogue record and pLannotate feature annotations shown in this document.]
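Description:
pFGL1169R is a binary T-DNA vector built on the pFGL822 backbone for tagging the centromere protein CenpC with mCherry in the rice blast fungus Magnaporthe oryzae. The backbone carries nopaline-type left and right T-DNA border repeats together with the pVS1 replication and stability functions (RepA, StaA, oriV), an arrangement typical of plasmids maintained in Agrobacterium for T-DNA transfer, although the record does not explicitly state the delivery method. In E. coli it replicates from a high-copy ColE1/pUC-type origin, with a bom site also present, and is selected with kanamycin through an aminoglycoside phosphotransferase gene.

The payload is arranged as a targeting cassette rather than a self-contained expression unit. A 562 bp partial CenpC coding fragment lacking its stop codon is joined through a KpnI site to mCherry lacking its start codon, a design consistent with an in-frame C-terminal fusion. Downstream lies the fungal selection marker, the Streptomyces hygroscopicus bar gene driven by the Aspergillus nidulans trpC promoter, which confers resistance to Basta (phosphinothricin/glufosinate). This is followed by a 981 bp segment from the region downstream of CenpC. No promoter is annotated upstream of the truncated CenpC fragment. The two CenpC-derived segments flanking mCherry and bar suggest that the cassette is meant to integrate by homologous recombination at the native locus, leaving the fusion under endogenous control, though the record does not state this directly.

The stated purpose is a fluorescent centromere marker, used for studying centromere dynamics and identity in the blast fungus. The CenpC fragments are not annotated in the generated feature table.
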