Features (pLannotate 1.2.2; 16 found; start..end, strand, type, name):
    568..1274    +  CDS            mCherry (fragment): monomeric derivative of DsRed fluorescent protein (Shaner et al., 2004) mammalian codon-optimized
   1276..1294    -  misc_feature   MCS (fragment): pBluescript multiple cloning site
   1300..1651    +  promoter       trpC promoter: promoter for Aspergillus nidulans trpC
   1674..2222    +  CDS            bar: PAT_STRHY - Experimental evidence at protein level: Swiss-Prot protein existence level 1. Inactivates phosphinothricin (PPT) by transfer of an acetyl group from acetyl CoA. Can also acetylate demethylphosphinothricin but not PTT or glutamate. This enzyme is an effector of phosphinothricin tripeptide (PTT or bialaphos) resistance. From Streptomyces hygroscopicus. Introduced by genetic manipulation and expressed in glufosinate-tolerant maize by Dekalb Genetics.
   3215..3369    +  CDS            lacZα (fragment): LacZα fragment of β-galactosidase; lacZ fragment
   3435..3459    +  misc_feature   RB T-DNA repeat: right border repeat from nopaline C58 T-DNA
   3799..4200    +  CDS            Y4CG_SINFN (fragment): Protein inferred from homology: Swiss-Prot protein existence level 3. From Sinorhizobium fredii (strain NBRC 101917 / NGR234).
   4760..5389    +  CDS            pVS1 StaA: stability protein from the Pseudomonas plasmid pVS1 (Heeb et al., 2000)
   5818..6891    +  CDS            pVS1 RepA: replication protein from the Pseudomonas plasmid pVS1 (Heeb et al., 2000)
   6957..7151    +  rep_origin     pVS1 oriV: origin of replication for the Pseudomonas plasmid pVS1 (Heeb et al., 2000)
   7354..7393    +  CDS            rop (fragment): Rop protein, which maintains plasmids at low copy number; rop
   7495..7635    +  misc_feature   bom: basis of mobility region from pBR322
   7821..8409    -  rep_origin     ori: high-copy-number ColE1/pMB1/pBR322/pUC origin of replication
   8496..9290    -  CDS            KanR: aminoglycoside phosphotransferase; aphA-3; confers resistance to kanamycin
   9715..9739    +  misc_feature   LB T-DNA repeat: left border repeat from nopaline C58 T-DNA
   9817..9991    -  polyA_signal   CaMV poly(A) signal: cauliflower mosaic virus polyadenylation signal
>Addgene plasmid #116899 | pFGL1169R | addgene full sequence | sequence record 232229 | Addgene NGS Result
CTCGAGAATTCGAGGACGAAGAACCTTCACCCTGGGAACAGGATCCTGGCGAGCTGATCGTGCCAGTCCA
GCAGTGGCAGCCTGAGCACGAATTTGACCCACCCGGGCCTGATGACGAGCTGCCCGAGGGCGAGGACGTA
GTAGCGGTATCAGGACCAGCGATTAGGACTCGCGAGATCCTTGGGTCGAGCTTCCGGTTCACCAAGACGC
TAAGCTTACCCTTCTTTGGAACTGGAGTGGTGGATCTACCGCCAGGGGCTGAGAAAAAGGCCAAGAACTC
ACGCAAGATGCACATGACCTTTATAGTGCACACGGGGCGGGTCACTGTGACGGTCAACAACACGGCCTTT
TCGATTGGCAAGGGTGGCATGTGGTTTGTGCCCAGAGGTATGTGTGCGGTCCTTTTCATGTGTTATGCGC
CTCAAATACTGATATATTTCTACAGGCAACTATTACAGCATTGCGAATGAGGGCGCCAAGTCGTCCAGGA
TATTCTTCGCGCAGGCTTGTGAATATAGAAGACCTGATGAAGATGAGCAGGACGAAATGACTGAAAGCAG
CGGTACCGTGAGCAAGGGCGAGGAGGATAACATGGCCATCATCAAGGAGTTCATGCGCTTCAAGGTGCAC
ATGGAGGGCTCCGTGAACGGCCACGAGTTCGAGATCGAGGGCGAGGGCGAGGGCCGCCCCTACGAGGGCA
CCCAGACCGCCAAGCTGAAGGTGACCAAGGGTGGCCCCCTGCCCTTCGCCTGGGACATCCTGTCCCCTCA
GTTCATGTACGGCTCCAAGGCCTACGTGAAGCACCCCGCCGACATCCCCGACTACTTGAAGCTGTCCTTC
CCCGAGGGCTTCAAGTGGGAGCGCGTGATGAACTTCGAGGACGGCGGCGTGGTGACCGTGACCCAGGACT
CCTCCCTGCAGGACGGCGAGTTCATCTACAAGGTGAAGCTGCGCGGCACCAACTTCCCCTCCGACGGCCC
CGTAATGCAGAAGAAGACCATGGGCTGGGAGGCCTCCTCCGAGCGGATGTACCCCGAGGACGGCGCCCTG
AAGGGCGAGATCAAGCAGAGGCTGAAGCTGAAGGACGGCGGCCACTACGACGCTGAGGTCAAGACCACCT
ACAAGGCCAAGAAGCCCGTGCAGCTGCCCGGCGCCTACAACGTCAACATCAAGTTGGACATCACCTCCCA
CAACGAGGACTACACCATCGTGGAACAGTACGAACGCGCCGAGGGCCGCCACTCCACCGGCGGCATGGAC
GAGCTGTACAAGTAAGGATCCACTAGTTCTAGAGTCGAGGATATTGAAGGAGCACTTTTTGGGCTTGGCT
GGAGCTAGTGGAGGTCAACAATGAATGCCTATTTTGGTTTAGTCGTCCAGGCGGTGAGCACAAAATTTGT
GTCGTTTGACAAGATGGTTCATTTAGGCAACTGGTCAGATCAGCCCCACTTGTAGCAGTAGCGGCGGCGC
TCGAAGTGTGACTCTTATTAGCAGACAGGAACGAGGACATTATTATCATCTGCTGCTTGGTGCACGATAA
CTTGGTGCGTTTGTCAAGCAAGGTAAGTGAACGACCCGGTCATACCTTCTTAAGTTCGCCCTTCCTCCCT
TTATTTCAGATTCAATCTGACTTACCTATTCTACCCAAGCAACGCTTCGATTAGGAAGTAACCATGAGCC
CAGAACGACGCCCGGCCGACATCCGCCGTGCCACCGAGGCGGACATGCCGGCGGTCTGCACCATCGTCAA
CCACTACATCGAGACAAGCACGGTCAACTTCCGTACCGAGCCGCAGGAACCGCAGGAGTGGACGGACGAC
CTCGTCCGTCTGCGGGAGCGCTATCCCTGGCTCGTCGCCGAGGTGGACGGCGAGGTCGCCGGCATCGCCT
ACGCGGGTCCCTGGAAGGCACGCAACGCCTACGACTGGACGGCCGAATCGACCGTGTACGTCTCCCCCCG
CCACCAGCGGACGGGACTGGGCTCCACGCTCTACACCCACCTGCTGAAGTCCCTGGAGGCACAGGGCTTC
AAGAGCGTGGTCGCTGTCATCGGGCTGCCCAACGACCCGAGCGTGCGCATGCACGAGGCGCTCGGATATG
CCCCCCGCGGCATGCTGCGGGCGGCCGGCTTCAAGCACGGGAACTGGCATGACGTGGGTTTCTGGCAGCT
GGACTTCAGCCTGCCGGTTCCGCCCCGTCCGGTCCTGCCCGTCACCGAGATTTAGGTCGACCTGCAGTAA
TTCATCGCGGTGGGTTGGTCTGGTTGACGGATAAAAAAGTATGATACCAATGTTGACGATCTGTTTTACG
CCCAATTCTTGTTTACCTAGCTCATTGTCTGTATACCCATTTGAACCCTGCCTAACACGTATTCTTTCTA
ATCTTTGGGTCGTATTGCTTGAGGATCCTGTGCATGTGATGTGATTGCGTTGCTTTGAATTAAATACAAC
GGGCTCGACCCAGGTACGACCCTCTTTACCTGACTTTTCACCTGTCCTTCTATCTACCTTCCATTTTTAC
TTATATTCGCGTCTACCTTCTCAGCTAAAACCAGTTGAAACCCCCGGAATAATATTAATCAAACCTAAGC
CGAAACGGCATTATGGCATTGTATTCAGGCTGTTCCCGCCGCGATTTAGAGACTTAGAAGGACTGCTAGA
CTCCCAGCTATGTGAATGACTTCAGTTAAAACCAGCAGAAACTCCCGAAACGATATTGATCAAACCCCAA
GCCAAAATCCCATTCCATGCGTTATTTCCAGCCCGTTTCCACCGCGATTTCATCAAAGCAGCCGAGAAAT
ACTCTTGCCATCGATAACAGCGATCAGATTCTAGCTCTTCGTCAGGGCCGAATATCCACCCTGGCAGCCT
CGCTGCCAACCATGCCGTCTCGGAGCTGTTGCTGCAACTGCGCCGTATTAGCACATCCGACTCAGCTTCC
TCCCAACCGACAATTTGCCTTTTGGTATCTGGACTGTCGGCATCCTCGGTCTTAATTTTTTTATCAGGCA
TTGCGGCTGATTGATGGCGAATATCCCGAAATATGTAGCCAACTGCCTATTGGGTGTTATGTTGGAACTA
CTTTGAAAATGTGCTATTAGACGCGATGTTAGTGAATCAAGTGCGGCGAGGAAGAATAGGGGTGGATCGG
GCGTATTGAGGTTCGACGGACCCAAATCGTCTGCGATTATAATGAGGGAGGGCCAGAAGCTTGGCACTGG
CCGTCGTTTTACAACGTCGTGACTGGGAAAACCCTGGCGTTACCCAACTTAATCGCCTTGCAGCACATCC
CCCTTTCGCCAGCTGGCGTAATAGCGAAGAGGCCCGCACCGATCGCCCTTCCCAACAGTTGCGCAGCCTG
AATGGCGAATGCTAGAGCAGCTTGAGCTTGGATCAGATTGTCGTTTCCCGCCTTCAGTTTAAACTATCAG
TGTTTGACAGGATATATTGGCGGGTAAACCTAAGAGAAAAGAGCGTTTATTAGAATAATCGGATATTTAA
AAGGGCGTGAAAAGGTTTATCCGTTGGTCCATTTGTATGTCCATGCCAACCACAGGGTTCCCCTCGGGAT
CAAAGTACTTTGATCCAACCCCTCCGCTGCTATAGTGCAGTCGGCTTCTGACGTTCAGTGCAGCCGTCTT
CTGAAAACGACATGTCGCACAAGTCCTAAGTTACGCGACAGGCTGCCGCCCTGCCCTTTTCCTGGCGTTT
TCTTGTCGCGTGTTTTAGTCGCATAAAGTAGAATACTTGCGACTAGAACCGGAGACATTACGCCATGAAC
AAGAGCGCCGCCGCTGGCCTGCTGGGCTATGCCCGCGTCAGCACCGACGACCAGGACTTGACCAACCAAC
GGGCCGAACTGCACGCGGCCGGCTGCACCAAGCTGTTTTCCGAGAAGATCACCGGCACCAGGCGCGACCG
CCCGGAGCTGGCCAGGATGCTTGACCACCTACGCCCTGGCGACGTTGTGACAGTGACCAGGCTAGACCGC
CTGGCCCGCAGCACCCGCGACCTACTGGACATTGCCGAGCGCATCCAGGAGGCCGGCGCGGGCCTGCGTA
GCCTGGCAGAGCCGTGGGCCGACACCACCACGCCGGCCGGCCGCATGGTGTTGACCGTGTTCGCCGGCAT
TGCCGAGTTCGAGCGTTCCCTAATCATCGACCGCACCCGGAGCGGGCGCGAGGCCGCCAAGGCCCGAGGC
GTGAAGTTTGGCCCCCGCCCTACCCTCACCCCGGCACAGATCGCGCACGCCCGCGAGCTGATCGACCAGG
AAGGCCGCACCGTGAAAGAGGCGGCTGCACTGCTTGGCGTGCATCGCTCGACCCTGTACCGCGCACTTGA
GCGCAGCGAGGAAGTGACGCCCACCGAGGCCAGGCGGCGCGGTGCCTTCCGTGAGGACGCATTGACCGAG
GCCGACGCCCTGGCGGCCGCCGAGAATGAACGCCAAGAGGAACAAGCATGAAACCGCACCAGGACGGCCA
GGACGAACCGTTTTTCATTACCGAAGAGATCGAGGCGGAGATGATCGCGGCCGGGTACGTGTTCGAGCCG
CCCGCGCACGTCTCAACCGTGCGGCTGCATGAAATCCTGGCCGGTTTGTCTGATGCCAAGCTGGCGGCCT
GGCCGGCCAGCTTGGCCGCTGAAGAAACCGAGCGCCGCCGTCTAAAAAGGTGATGTGTATTTGAGTAAAA
CAGCTTGCGTCATGCGGTCGCTGCGTATATGATGCGATGAGTAAATAAACAAATACGCAAGGGGAACGCA
TGAAGGTTATCGCTGTACTTAACCAGAAAGGCGGGTCAGGCAAGACGACCATCGCAACCCATCTAGCCCG
CGCCCTGCAACTCGCCGGGGCCGATGTTCTGTTAGTCGATTCCGATCCCCAGGGCAGTGCCCGCGATTGG
GCGGCCGTGCGGGAAGATCAACCGCTAACCGTTGTCGGCATCGACCGCCCGACGATTGACCGCGACGTGA
AGGCCATCGGCCGGCGCGACTTCGTAGTGATCGACGGAGCGCCCCAGGCGGCGGACTTGGCTGTGTCCGC
GATCAAGGCAGCCGACTTCGTGCTGATTCCGGTGCAGCCAAGCCCTTACGACATATGGGCCACCGCCGAC
CTGGTGGAGCTGGTTAAGCAGCGCATTGAGGTCACGGATGGAAGGCTACAAGCGGCCTTTGTCGTGTCGC
GGGCGATCAAAGGCACGCGCATCGGCGGTGAGGTTGCCGAGGCGCTGGCCGGGTACGAGCTGCCCATTCT
TGAGTCCCGTATCACGCAGCGCGTGAGCTACCCAGGCACTGCCGCCGCCGGCACAACCGTTCTTGAATCA
GAACCCGAGGGCGACGCTGCCCGCGAGGTCCAGGCGCTGGCCGCTGAAATTAAATCAAAACTCATTTGAG
TTAATGAGGTAAAGAGAAAATGAGCAAAAGCACAAACACGCTAAGTGCCGGCCGTCCGAGCGCACGCAGC
AGCAAGGCTGCAACGTTGGCCAGCCTGGCAGACACGCCAGCCATGAAGCGGGTCAACTTTCAGTTGCCGG
CGGAGGATCACACCAAGCTGAAGATGTACGCGGTACGCCAAGGCAAGACCATTACCGAGCTGCTATCTGA
ATACATCGCGCAGCTACCAGAGTAAATGAGCAAATGAATAAATGAGTAGATGAATTTTAGCGGCTAAAGG
AGGCGGCATGGAAAATCAAGAACAACCAGGCACCGACGCCGTGGAATGCCCCATGTGTGGAGGAACGGGC
GGTTGGCCAGGCGTAAGCGGCTGGGTTGCCTGCCGGCCCTGCAATGGCACTGGAACCCCCAAGCCCGAGG
AATCGGCGTGAGCGGTCGCAAACCATCCGGCCCGGTACAAATCGGCGCGGCGCTGGGTGATGACCTGGTG
GAGAAGTTGAAGGCCGCGCAGGCCGCCCAGCGGCAACGCATCGAGGCAGAAGCACGCCCCGGTGAATCGT
GGCAAGCGGCCGCTGATCGAATCCGCAAAGAATCCCGGCAACCGCCGGCAGCCGGTGCGCCGTCGATTAG
GAAGCCGCCCAAGGGCGACGAGCAACCAGATTTTTTCGTTCCGATGCTCTATGACGTGGGCACCCGCGAT
AGTCGCAGCATCATGGACGTGGCCGTTTTCCGTCTGTCGAAGCGTGACCGACGAGCTGGCGAGGTGATCC
GCTACGAGCTTCCAGACGGGCACGTAGAGGTTTCCGCAGGGCCGGCCGGCATGGCCAGTGTGTGGGATTA
CGACCTGGTACTGATGGCGGTTTCCCATCTAACCGAATCCATGAACCGATACCGGGAAGGGAAGGGAGAC
AAGCCCGGCCGCGTGTTCCGTCCACACGTTGCGGACGTACTCAAGTTCTGCCGGCGAGCCGATGGCGGAA
AGCAGAAAGACGACCTGGTAGAAACCTGCATTCGGTTAAACACCACGCACGTTGCCATGCAGCGTACGAA
GAAGGCCAAGAACGGCCGCCTGGTGACGGTATCCGAGGGTGAAGCCTTGATTAGCCGCTACAAGATCGTA
AAGAGCGAAACCGGGCGGCCGGAGTACATCGAGATCGAGCTAGCTGATTGGATGTACCGCGAGATCACAG
AAGGCAAGAACCCGGACGTGCTGACGGTTCACCCCGATTACTTTTTGATCGATCCCGGCATCGGCCGTTT
TCTCTACCGCCTGGCACGCCGCGCCGCAGGCAAGGCAGAAGCCAGATGGTTGTTCAAGACGATCTACGAA
CGCAGTGGCAGCGCCGGAGAGTTCAAGAAGTTCTGTTTCACCGTGCGCAAGCTGATCGGGTCAAATGACC
TGCCGGAGTACGATTTGAAGGAGGAGGCGGGGCAGGCTGGCCCGATCCTAGTCATGCGCTACCGCAACCT
GATCGAGGGCGAAGCATCCGCCGGTTCCTAATGTACGGAGCAGATGCTAGGGCAAATTGCCCTAGCAGGG
GAAAAAGGTCGAAAAGGTCTCTTTCCTGTGGATAGCACGTACATTGGGAACCCAAAGCCGTACATTGGGA
ACCGGAACCCGTACATTGGGAACCCAAAGCCGTACATTGGGAACCGGTCACACATGTAAGTGACTGATAT
AAAAGAGAAAAAAGGCGATTTTTCCGCCTAAAACTCTTTAAAACTTATTAAAACTCTTAAAACCCGCCTG
GCCTGTGCATAACTGTCTGGCCAGCGCACAGCCGAAGAGCTGCAAAAAGCGCCTACCCTTCGGTCGCTGC
GCTCCCTACGCCCCGCCGCTTCGCGTCGGCCTATCGCGGCCGCTGGCCGCTCAAAAATGGCTGGCCTACG
GCCAGGCAATCTACCAGGGCGCGGACAAGCCGCGCCGTCGCCACTCGACCGCCGGCGCCCACATCAAGGC
ACCCTGCCTCGCGCGTTTCGGTGATGACGGTGAAAACCTCTGACACATGCAGCTCCCGGAGACGGTCACA
GCTTGTCTGTAAGCGGATGCCGGGAGCAGACAAGCCCGTCAGGGCGCGTCAGCGGGTGTTGGCGGGTGTC
GGGGCGCAGCCATGACCCAGTCACGTAGCGATAGCGGAGTGTATACTGGCTTAACTATGCGGCATCAGAG
CAGATTGTACTGAGAGTGCACCATATGCGGTGTGAAATACCGCACAGATGCGTAAGGAGAAAATACCGCA
TCAGGCGCTCTTCCGCTTCCTCGCTCACTGACTCGCTGCGCTCGGTCGTTCGGCTGCGGCGAGCGGTATC
AGCTCACTCAAAGGCGGTAATACGGTTATCCACAGAATCAGGGGATAACGCAGGAAAGAACATGTGAGCA
AAAGGCCAGCAAAAGGCCAGGAACCGTAAAAAGGCCGCGTTGCTGGCGTTTTTCCATAGGCTCCGCCCCC
CTGACGAGCATCACAAAAATCGACGCTCAAGTCAGAGGTGGCGAAACCCGACAGGACTATAAAGATACCA
GGCGTTTCCCCCTGGAAGCTCCCTCGTGCGCTCTCCTGTTCCGACCCTGCCGCTTACCGGATACCTGTCC
GCCTTTCTCCCTTCGGGAAGCGTGGCGCTTTCTCATAGCTCACGCTGTAGGTATCTCAGTTCGGTGTAGG
TCGTTCGCTCCAAGCTGGGCTGTGTGCACGAACCCCCCGTTCAGCCCGACCGCTGCGCCTTATCCGGTAA
CTATCGTCTTGAGTCCAACCCGGTAAGACACGACTTATCGCCACTGGCAGCAGCCACTGGTAACAGGATT
AGCAGAGCGAGGTATGTAGGCGGTGCTACAGAGTTCTTGAAGTGGTGGCCTAACTACGGCTACACTAGAA
GGACAGTATTTGGTATCTGCGCTCTGCTGAAGCCAGTTACCTTCGGAAAAAGAGTTGGTAGCTCTTGATC
CGGCAAACAAACCACCGCTGGTAGCGGTGGTTTTTTTGTTTGCAAGCAGCAGATTACGCGCAGAAAAAAA
GGATCTCAAGAAGATCCTTTGATCTTTTCTACGGGGTCTGACGCTCAGTGGAACGAAAACTCACGTTAAG
GGATTTTGGTCATGCATTCTAGGTACTAAAACAATTCATCCAGTAAAATATAATATTTTATTTTCTCCCA
ATCAGGCTTGATCCCCAGTAAGTCAAAAAATAGCTCGACATACTGTTCTTCCCCGATATCCTCCCTGATC
GACCGGACGCAGAAGGCAATGTCATACCACTTGTCCGCCCTGCCGCTTCTCCCAAGATCAATAAAGCCAC
TTACTTTGCCATCTTTCACAAAGATGTTGCTGTCTCCCAGGTCGCCGTGGGAAAAGACAAGTTCCTCTTC
GGGCTTTTCCGTCTTTAAAAAATCATACAGCTCGCGCGGATCTTTAAATGGAGTGTCTTCTTCCCAGTTT
TCGCAATCCACATCGGCCAGATCGTTATTCAGTAAGTAATCCAATTCGGCTAAGCGGCTGTCTAAGCTAT
TCGTATAGGGACAATCCGATATGTCGATGGAGTGAAAGAGCCTGATGCACTCCGCATACAGCTCGATAAT
CTTTTCAGGGCTTTGTTCATCTTCATACTCTTCCGAGCAAAGGACGCCATCGGCCTCACTCATGAGCAGA
TTGCTCCAGCCATCATGCCGTTCAAAGTGCAGGACCTTTGGAACAGGCAGCTTTCCTTCCAGCCATAGCA
TCATGTCCTTTTCCCGTTCCACATCATAGGTGGTCCCTTTATACCGGCTGTCCGTCATTTTTAAATATAG
GTTTTCATTTTCTCCCACCAGCTTATATACCTTAGCAGGAGACATTCCTTCCGTATCTTTTACGCAGCGG
TATTTTTCGATCAGTTTTTTCAATTCCGGTGATATTCTCATTTTAGCCATTTATTATTTCCTTCCTCTTT
TCTATAGTATTTAAAGATACCCCAAGAAGCTAATTATAACAAGACGAACTCCAATTCACTGTTCCTTGCA
TTCTAAAACCTTAAATACCAGAAAACAGCTTTTTCAAAGTTGTTTTCAAAGTTGGCGTATAACATAGTAT
CGACGGAGCCGATTTTGAAACCGCGGTGATCACAGGCAGCAACGCTCTGTCATCGTTACAATCAACATGC
TACCCTCCGCGAGATCATCCGTGTTTCAAACCCGGCAGCTTAGTTGCCGTTCTTCCGAATAGCATCGGTA
ACATGAGCAAAGTCTGCCGCCTTACAACGGCTCTCCCGCTGACGCCGTCCCGGACTGATGGGCTGCCTGT
ATCGAGTGGTGATTTTGTGCCGAGCTGCCGGTCGGGGAGCTGTTGGCTGGCTGGTGGCAGGATATATTGT
GGTGTAAACAAATTGACGCTTAGACAACTTAATAACACATTGCGGACGTTTTTAATGTACTGAATTAACG
CCGAATTAATTCGGGGGATCTGGATTTTAGTACTGGATTTTGGTTTTAGGAATTAGAAATTTTATTGATA
GAAGTATTTTACAAATACAAATACATACTAAGGGTTTCTTATATGCTCAACACATGAGCGAAACCCTATA
GGAACCCTAATTCCCTTATCTGGGAACTACTCACACATTATTATGGAGAAA
