>Addgene plasmid #116899 | pFGL1169R | depositor partial sequence | sequence record 226264 | C-terminal part of CenpC (no stop codon)
GAATTCGAGGACGAAGAACCTTCACCCTGGGAACAGGATCCTGGCGAGCTGATCGTGCCAGTCCAGCAGT
GGCAGCCTGAGCACGAATTTGACCCACCCGGGCCTGATGACGAGCTGCCCGAGGGCGAGGACGTAGTAGC
GGTATCAGGACCAGCGATTAGGACTCGCGAGATCCTTGGGTCGAGCTTCCGGTTCACCAAGACGCTAAGC
TTACCCTTCTTTGGAACTGGAGTGGTGGATCTACCGCCAGGGGCTGAGAAAAAGGCCAAGAACTCACGCA
AGATGCACATGACCTTTATAGTGCACACGGGGCGGGTCACTGTGACGGTCAACAACACGGCCTTTTCGAT
TGGCAAGGGTGGCATGTGGTTTGTGCCCAGAGGTATGTGTGCGGTCCTTTTCATGTGTTATGCGCCTCAA
ATACTGATATATTTCTACAGGCAACTATTACAGCATTGCGAATGAGGGCGCCAAGTCGTCCAGGATATTC
TTCGCGCAGGCTTGTGAATATAGAAGACCTGATGAAGATGAGCAGGACGAAATGACTGAAAGCAGCGGTA
CC
