>Addgene plasmid #116899 | pFGL1169R | depositor partial sequence | sequence record 226265 | mCherry (without start codon)
GGTACCGTGAGCAAGGGCGAGGAGGATAACATGGCCATCATCAAGGAGTTCATGCGCTTCAAGGTGCACA
TGGAGGGCTCCGTGAACGGCCACGAGTTCGAGATCGAGGGCGAGGGCGAGGGCCGCCCCTACGAGGGCAC
CCAGACCGCCAAGCTGAAGGTGACCAAGGGTGGCCCCCTGCCCTTCGCCTGGGACATCCTGTCCCCTCAG
TTCATGTACGGCTCCAAGGCCTACGTGAAGCACCCCGCCGACATCCCCGACTACTTGAAGCTGTCCTTCC
CCGAGGGCTTCAAGTGGGAGCGCGTGATGAACTTCGAGGACGGCGGCGTGGTGACCGTGACCCAGGACTC
CTCCCTGCAGGACGGCGAGTTCATCTACAAGGTGAAGCTGCGCGGCACCAACTTCCCCTCCGACGGCCCC
GTAATGCAGAAGAAGACCATGGGCTGGGAGGCCTCCTCCGAGCGGATGTACCCCGAGGACGGCGCCCTGA
AGGGCGAGATCAAGCAGAGGCTGAAGCTGAAGGACGGCGGCCACTACGACGCTGAGGTCAAGACCACCTA
CAAGGCCAAGAAGCCCGTGCAGCTGCCCGGCGCCTACAACGTCAACATCAAGTTGGACATCACCTCCCAC
AACGAGGACTACACCATCGTGGAACAGTACGAACGCGCCGAGGGCCGCCACTCCACCGGCGGCATGGACG
AGCTGTACAAGTAAGGATCC
