>Addgene plasmid #116899 | pFGL1169R | depositor partial sequence | sequence record 226266 | CenpC downstream 3' region
CTGCAGTAATTCATCGCGGTGGGTTGGTCTGGTTGACGGATAAAAAAGTATGATACCAATGTTGACGATC
TGTTTTACGCCCAATTCTTGTTTACCTAGCTCATTGTCTGTATACCCATTTGAACCCTGCCTAACACGTA
TTCTTTCTAATCTTTGGGTCGTATTGCTTGAGGATCCTGTGCATGTGATGTGATTGCGTTGCTTTGAATT
AAATACAACGGGCTCGACCCAGGTACGACCCTCTTTACCTGACTTTTCACCTGTCCTTCTATCTACCTTC
CATTTTTACTTATATTCGCGTCTACCTTCTCAGCTAAAACCAGTTGAAACCCCCGGAATAATATTAATCA
AACCTAAGCCGAAACGGCATTATGGCATTGTATTCAGGCTGTTCCCGCCGCGATTTAGAGACTTAGAAGG
ACTGCTAGACTCCCAGCTATGTGAATGACTTCAGTTAAAACCAGCAGAAACTCCCGAAACGATATTGATC
AAACCCCAAGCCAAAATCCCATTCCATGCGTTATTTCCAGCCCGTTTCCACCGCGATTTCATCAAAGCAG
CCGAGAAATACTCTTGCCATCGATAACAGCGATCAGATTCTAGCTCTTCGTCAGGGCCGAATATCCACCC
TGGCAGCCTCGCTGCCAACCATGCCGTCTCGGAGCTGTTGCTGCAACTGCGCCGTATTAGCACATCCGAC
TCAGCTTCCTCCCAACCGACAATTTGCCTTTTGGTATCTGGACTGTCGGCATCCTCGGTCTTAATTTTTT
TATCAGGCATTGCGGCTGATTGATGGCGAATATCCCGAAATATGTAGCCAACTGCCTATTGGGTGTTATG
TTGGAACTACTTTGAAAATGTGCTATTAGACGCGATGTTAGTGAATCAAGTGCGGCGAGGAAGAATAGGG
GTGGATCGGGCGTATTGAGGTTCGACGGACCCAAATCGTCTGCGATTATAATGAGGGAGGGCCAGAAGCT
T
